>Addgene plasmid #204670 | pLenti-CMV-paGFP-bPAC | addgene full sequence | sequence record 407792 | Addgene NGS Result
GTCGACGGATCGGGAGATCTCCCGATCCCCTATGGTGCACTCTCAGTACAATCTGCTCTGATGCCGCATA
GTTAAGCCAGTATCTGCTCCCTGCTTGTGTGTTGGAGGTCGCTGAGTAGTGCGCGAGCAAAATTTAAGCT
ACAACAAGGCAAGGCTTGACCGACAATTGCATGAAGAATCTGCTTAGGGTTAGGCGTTTTGCGCTGCTTC
GCGATGTACGGGCCAGATATACGCGTTGACATTGATTATTGACTAGTTATTAATAGTAATCAATTACGGG
GTCATTAGTTCATAGCCCATATATGGAGTTCCGCGTTACATAACTTACGGTAAATGGCCCGCCTGGCTGA
CCGCCCAACGACCCCCGCCCATTGACGTCAATAATGACGTATGTTCCCATAGTAACGCCAATAGGGACTT
TCCATTGACGTCAATGGGTGGAGTATTTACGGTAAACTGCCCACTTGGCAGTACATCAAGTGTATCATAT
GCCAAGTACGCCCCCTATTGACGTCAATGACGGTAAATGGCCCGCCTGGCATTATGCCCAGTACATGACC
TTATGGGACTTTCCTACTTGGCAGTACATCTACGTATTAGTCATCGCTATTACCATGGTGATGCGGTTTT
GGCAGTACATCAATGGGCGTGGATAGCGGTTTGACTCACGGGGATTTCCAAGTCTCCACCCCATTGACGT
CAATGGGAGTTTGTTTTGGCACCAAAATCAACGGGACTTTCCAAAATGTCGTAACAACTCCGCCCCATTG
ACGCAAATGGGCGGTAGGCGTGTACGGTGGGAGGTCTATATAAGCAGCGCGTTTTGCCTGTACTGGGTCT
CTCTGGTTAGACCAGATCTGAGCCTGGGAGCTCTCTGGCTAACTAGGGAACCCACTGCTTAAGCCTCAAT
AAAGCTTGCCTTGAGTGCTTCAAGTAGTGTGTGCCCGTCTGTTGTGTGACTCTGGTAACTAGAGATCCCT
CAGACCCTTTTAGTCAGTGTGGAAAATCTCTAGCAGTGGCGCCCGAACAGGGACTTGAAAGCGAAAGGGA
AACCAGAGGAGCTCTCTCGACGCAGGACTCGGCTTGCTGAAGCGCGCACGGCAAGAGGCGAGGGGCGGCG
ACTGGTGAGTACGCCAAAAATTTTGACTAGCGGAGGCTAGAAGGAGAGAGATGGGTGCGAGAGCGTCAGT
ATTAAGCGGGGGAGAATTAGATCGCGATGGGAAAAAATTCGGTTAAGGCCAGGGGGAAAGAAAAAATATA
AATTAAAACATATAGTATGGGCAAGCAGGGAGCTAGAACGATTCGCAGTTAATCCTGGCCTGTTAGAAAC
ATCAGAAGGCTGTAGACAAATACTGGGACAGCTACAACCATCCCTTCAGACAGGATCAGAAGAACTTAGA
TCATTATATAATACAGTAGCAACCCTCTATTGTGTGCATCAAAGGATAGAGATAAAAGACACCAAGGAAG
CTTTAGACAAGATAGAGGAAGAGCAAAACAAAAGTAAGACCACCGCACAGCAAGCGGCCGCTGATCTTCA
GACCTGGAGGAGGAGATATGAGGGACAATTGGAGAAGTGAATTATATAAATATAAAGTAGTAAAAATTGA
ACCATTAGGAGTAGCACCCACCAAGGCAAAGAGAAGAGTGGTGCAGAGAGAAAAAAGAGCAGTGGGAATA
GGAGCTTTGTTCCTTGGGTTCTTGGGAGCAGCAGGAAGCACTATGGGCGCAGCGTCAATGACGCTGACGG
TACAGGCCAGACAATTATTGTCTGGTATAGTGCAGCAGCAGAACAATTTGCTGAGGGCTATTGAGGCGCA
ACAGCATCTGTTGCAACTCACAGTCTGGGGCATCAAGCAGCTCCAGGCAAGAATCCTGGCTGTGGAAAGA
TACCTAAAGGATCAACAGCTCCTGGGGATTTGGGGTTGCTCTGGAAAACTCATTTGCACCACTGCTGTGC
CTTGGAATGCTAGTTGGAGTAATAAATCTCTGGAACAGATTTGGAATCACACGACCTGGATGGAGTGGGA
CAGAGAAATTAACAATTACACAAGCTTAATACACTCCTTAATTGAAGAATCGCAAAACCAGCAAGAAAAG
AATGAACAAGAATTATTGGAATTAGATAAATGGGCAAGTTTGTGGAATTGGTTTAACATAACAAATTGGC
TGTGGTATATAAAATTATTCATAATGATAGTAGGAGGCTTGGTAGGTTTAAGAATAGTTTTTGCTGTACT
TTCTATAGTGAATAGAGTTAGGCAGGGATATTCACCATTATCGTTTCAGACCCACCTCCCAACCCCGAGG
GGACCCGACAGGCCCGAAGGAATAGAAGAAGAAGGTGGAGAGAGAGACAGAGACAGATCCATTCGATTAG
TGAACGGATCGGCACTGCGTGCGCCAATTCTGCAGACAAATGGCAGTATTCATCCACAATTTTAAAAGAA
AAGGGGGGATTGGGGGGTACAGTGCAGGGGAAAGAATAGTAGACATAATAGCAACAGACATACAAACTAA
AGAATTACAAAAACAAATTACAAAAATTCAAAATTTTCGGGTTTATTACAGGGACAGCAGAGATCCAGTT
TGGTTAATTAAGCTTGGGAGTTCCGCGTTACATAACTTACGGTAAATGGCCCGCCTGGCTGACCGCCCAA
CGACCCCCGCCCATTGACGTCAATAATGACGTATGTTCCCATAGTAACGCCAATAGGGACTTTCCATTGA
CGTCAATGGGTGGAGCATTTACGGTAAACTGCCCACTTGGCAGTACATCAAGTGTATCATATGCCAAGTA
CGCCCCCTATTGACGTCAATGACGGTAAATGGCCCGCCTGGCATTATGCCCAGTACATGACCTTATGGGA
CTTTCCTACTTGGCAGTACATCTACGTATTAGTCATCGCTATTACCATGGTGATGCGGTTTTGGCAGTAC
ATCAATGGGCGTGGATAGCGGTTTGACTCACGGGGATTTCCAAGTCTCCACCCCATTGACGTCAATGGGA
GTTTGTTTTGGCACCAAAATCAACGGGACTTTCCAAAATGTCGTAACAACTCCGCCCCATTGACGCAAAT
GGGCGGTAGGCGTGTACGGTGGGAGGTCTATATAAGCAGAGCTCGTTTAGTGAACCGTCAGATCGCCTGG
AGACGCCATCCACGCTGTTTTGACCTCCATAGAAGACACCGACTCTAGAGGATCCATGGTGAGCAAGGGC
GAGGAGCTGTTCACCGGGGTGGTGCCCATCCTGGTCGAGCTGGACGGCGACGTAAACGGCCACAAGTTCA
GCGTGTCCGGCGAGGGCGAGGGCGATGCCACCTACGGCAAGCTGACCCTGAAGTTCATCTGCACCACCGG
CAAGCTGCCCGTGCCCTGGCCCACCCTCGTGACCACCTTCAGCTACGGCGTGCAGTGCTTCAGCCGCTAC
CCCGACCACATGAAGCAGCACGACTTCTTCAAGTCCGCCATGCCCGAAGGCTACGTCCAGGAGCGCACCA
TCTTCTTCAAGGACGACGGCAACTACAAGACCCGCGCCGAGGTGAAGTTCGAGGGCGACACCCTGGTGAA
CCGCATCGAGCTGAAGGGCATCGACTTCAAGGAGGACGGCAACATCCTGGGGCACAAGCTGGAGTACAAC
TACAACAGCCACAACGTCTATATCATGGCCGACAAGCAGAAGAACGGCATCAAGGCCAACTTCAAGATCC
GCCACAACATCGAGGACGGCAGCGTGCAGCTCGCCGACCACTACCAGCAGAACACCCCCATCGGCGACGG
CCCCGTGCTGCTGCCCGACAACCACTACCTGAGCCACCAGTCCAAGCTGAGCAAAGACCCCAACGAGAAG
CGCGATCACATGGTCCTGCTGGAGTTCGTGACCGCCGCCGGGATCACTCTCGGCATGGACGAGCTGTACA
AGGGTGGTTCTGGTATGAAGCGGCTGGTGTACATCAGCAAGATCAGCGGCCACCTGAGCCTGGAAGAGAT
CCAGCGGATCGGCAAGGTGTCCATCAAGAACAACCAGCGGGACAACATCACCGGCGTGCTGCTGTACCTG
CAGGGCCTGTTCTTCCAGATCCTGGAAGGCGAGAACGAGAAGGTGGACAAGCTGTACAAGAAAATCCTGG
TGGACGACCGGCACACCAACATCCTGTGCCTGAAAACCGAGTACGACATCACCGACCGGATGTTCCCCAA
CTGGGCCATGAAAACCATCAACCTGAACGAGAACAGCGAGCTGATGATCCAGCCCATCAAGAGCCTGCTG
CAGACCATCACCCAGAGCCACCGGGTGCTGGAAAAGTACATGCCCGCCAGAGTGATCTACCTGATCAACC
AGGGCATCAACCCCCTGACCGTGGAGCCCCAGCTGGTCGAGAAGATCATCTTCTTCAGCGACATCCTGGC
CTTCAGCACCCTGACCGAGAAGCTGCCCGTGAACGAGGTGGTCATCCTGGTCAACCGGTACTTCAGCATC
TGCACCCGGATCATCAGCGCCTACGGCGGCGAAGTGACCAAGTTCATCGGCGACTGCGTGATGGCCAGCT
TCACCAAAGAGCAGGGCGACGCCGCCATCCGGACCAGCCTGGACATCATCTCCGAGCTGAAGCAGCTGCG
GCACCACGTGGAGGCCACCAACCCCCTGCACCTGCTGTACACCGGCATCGGCCTGAGCTACGGCCACGTG
ATCGAGGGCAACATGGGCAGCAGCCTGAAGATGGACCACACCCTGCTGGGGGACGCCGTGAACGTGGCCG
CCAGGCTGGAAGCCCTGACAAGACAGCTGCCCTACGCCCTGGCCTTTACAGCCGGCGTGAAGAAGTGCTG
CCAGGCCCAGTGGACCTTCATCAACCTGGGAGCCCACCAGGTCAAGGGCAAGCAGGAAGCCATCGAGGTC
TACACCGTGAATGAGGCCCAGAAGTACTACGACACCCTGCAGATCACCCAGCTGATCCGGCAGACCCTGG
AAAACGACAAGCCGCGGACGTACGAGCAAAAGCTGATCTCGGAGGAGGACCTGCACCATCACCATCACCA
TCACCATCACCATCTCGAGTAAGAATTCGATATCAAGCTTATCGATAATCAACCTCTGGATTACAAAATT
TGTGAAAGATTGACTGGTATTCTTAACTATGTTGCTCCTTTTACGCTATGTGGATACGCTGCTTTAATGC
CTTTGTATCATGCTATTGCTTCCCGTATGGCTTTCATTTTCTCCTCCTTGTATAAATCCTGGTTGCTGTC
TCTTTATGAGGAGTTGTGGCCCGTTGTCAGGCAACGTGGCGTGGTGTGCACTGTGTTTGCTGACGCAACC
CCCACTGGTTGGGGCATTGCCACCACCTGTCAGCTCCTTTCCGGGACTTTCGCTTTCCCCCTCCCTATTG
CCACGGCGGAACTCATCGCCGCCTGCCTTGCCCGCTGCTGGACAGGGGCTCGGCTGTTGGGCACTGACAA
TTCCGTGGTGTTGTCGGGGAAATCATCGTCCTTTCCTTGGCTGCTCGCCTGTGTTGCCACCTGGATTCTG
CGCGGGACGTCCTTCTGCTACGTCCCTTCGGCCCTCAATCCAGCGGACCTTCCTTCCCGCGGCCTGCTGC
CGGCTCTGCGGCCTCTTCCGCGTCTTCGCCTTCGCCCTCAGACGAGTCGGATCTCCCTTTGGGCCGCCTC
CCCGCATCGATACCGTCGACCTCGAGACCTAGAAAAACATGGAGCAATCACAAGTAGCAATACAGCAGCT
ACCAATGCTGATTGTGCCTGGCTAGAAGCACAAGAGGAGGAGGAGGTGGGTTTTCCAGTCACACCTCAGG
TACCTTTAAGACCAATGACTTACAAGGCAGCTGTAGATCTTAGCCACTTTTTAAAAGAAAAGGGGGGACT
GGAAGGGCTAATTCACTCCCAACGAAGACAAGATATCCTTGATCTGTGGATCTACCACACACAAGGCTAC
TTCCCTGATTGGCAGAACTACACACCAGGGCCAGGGATCAGATATCCACTGACCTTTGGATGGTGCTACA
AGCTAGTACCAGTTGAGCAAGAGAAGGTAGAAGAAGCCAATGAAGGAGAGAACACCCGCTTGTTACACCC
TGTGAGCCTGCATGGGATGGATGACCCGGAGAGAGAAGTATTAGAGTGGAGGTTTGACAGCCGCCTAGCA
TTTCATCACATGGCCCGAGAGCTGCATCCGGACTGTACTGGGTCTCTCTGGTTAGACCAGATCTGAGCCT
GGGAGCTCTCTGGCTAACTAGGGAACCCACTGCTTAAGCCTCAATAAAGCTTGCCTTGAGTGCTTCAAGT
AGTGTGTGCCCGTCTGTTGTGTGACTCTGGTAACTAGAGATCCCTCAGACCCTTTTAGTCAGTGTGGAAA
ATCTCTAGCAGGGCCCGTTTAAACCCGCTGATCAGCCTCGACTGTGCCTTCTAGTTGCCAGCCATCTGTT
GTTTGCCCCTCCCCCGTGCCTTCCTTGACCCTGGAAGGTGCCACTCCCACTGTCCTTTCCTAATAAAATG
AGGAAATTGCATCGCATTGTCTGAGTAGGTGTCATTCTATTCTGGGGGGTGGGGTGGGGCAGGACAGCAA
GGGGGAGGATTGGGAAGACAATAGCAGGCATGCTGGGGATGCGGTGGGCTCTATGGCTTCTGAGGCGGAA
AGAACCAGCTGGGGCTCTAGGGGGTATCCCC
[124 nt withheld, positions 6682-6805]
C
[91 nt withheld, positions 6807-6897]
A
[49 nt withheld, positions 6899-6947]
CCTTTGACGTTGGAGTCCACGTTCTTT
[37 nt withheld, positions 6975-7011]
ACCCTATCTCGGTCTATTCTTTTGATTTATAAGGGATTTTGCCGATTTCGGCCTATTGGTTAAAAAATGA
GCTGATTTAACAAAAATTTAACGCGAATTAATTCTGTGGAATGTGTGTCAGTTAGGGTGTGGAAAGTCCC
CAGGCTCCCCAGCAGGCAGAAGTATGCAAAGCATGCATCTCAATTAGTCAGCAACCAGGTGTGGAAAGTC
CCCAGGCTCCCCAGCAGGCAGAAGTATGCAAAGCATGCATCTCAATTAGTCAGCAACCATAGTCCCGCCC
CTAACTCCGCCCATCCCGCCCCTAACTCCGCCCAGTTCCGCCCATTCTCCGCCCCATGGCTGACTAATTT
TTTTTATTTATGCAGAGGCCGAGGCCGCCTCTGCCTCTGAGCTATTCCAGAAGTAGTGAGGAGGCTTTTT
TGGAGGCCTAGGCTTTTGCAAAAAGCTCCCGGGAGCTTGTATATCCATTTTCGGATCTGATCAGCACGTG
TTGACAATTAATCATCGGCATAGTATATCGGCATAGTATAATACGACAAGGTGAGGAACTAAACCATGGC
CAAGTTGACCAGTGCCGTTCCGGTGCTCACCGCGCGCGACGTCGCCGGAGCGGTCGAGTTCTGGACCGAC
CGGCTCGGGTTCTCCCGGGACTTCGTGGAGGACGACTTCGCCGGTGTGGTCCGGGACGACGTGACCCTGT
TCATCAGCGCGGTCCAGGACCAGGTGGTGCCGGACAACACCCTGGCCTGGGTGTGGGTGCGCGGCCTGGA
CGAGCTGTACGCCGAGTGGTCGGAGGTCGTGTCCACGAACTTCCGGGACGCCTCCGGGCCGGCCATGACC
GAGATCGGCGAGCAGCCGTGGGGGCGGGAGTTCGCCCTGCGCGACCCGGCCGGCAACTGCGTGCACTTCG
TGGCCGAGGAGCAGGACTGACACGTGCTACGAGATTTCGATTCCACCGCCGCCTTCTATGAAAGGTTGGG
CTTCGGAATCGTTTTCCGGGACGCCGGCTGGATGATCCTCCAGCGCGGGGATCTCATGCTGGAGTTCTTC
GCCCACCCCAACTTGTTTATTGCAGCTTATAATGGTTACAAATAAAGCAATAGCATCACAAATTTCACAA
ATAAAGCATTTTTTTCACTGCATTCTAGTTGTGGTTTGTCCAAACTCATCAATGTATCTTATCATGTCTG
TATACCGTCGACCTCTAGCTAGAGCTTGGCGTAATCATGGTCATAGCTGTTTCCTGTGTGAAATTGTTAT
CCGCTCACAATTCCACACAACATACGAGCCGGAAGCATAAAGTGTAAAGCCTGGGGTGCCTAATGAGTGA
GCTAACTCACATTAATTGCGTTGCGCTCACTGCCCGCTTTCCAGTCGGGAAACCTGTCGTGCCAGCTGCA
TTAATGAATCGGCCAACGCGCGGGGAGAGGCGGTTTGCGTATTGGGCGCTCTTCCGCTTCCTCGCTCACT
GACTCGCTGCGCTCGGTCGTTCGGCTGCGGCGAGCGGTATCAGCTCACTCAAAGGCGGTAATACGGTTAT
CCACAGAATCAGGGGATAACGCAGGAAAGAACATGTGAGCAAAAGGCCAGCAAAAGGCCAGGAACCGTAA
AAAGGCCGCGTTGCTGGCGTTTTTCCATAGGCTCCGCCCCCCTGACGAGCATCACAAAAATCGACGCTCA
AGTCAGAGGTGGCGAAACCCGACAGGACTATAAAGATACCAGGCGTTTCCCCCTGGAAGCTCCCTCGTGC
GCTCTCCTGTTCCGACCCTGCCGCTTACCGGATACCTGTCCGCCTTTCTCCCTTCGGGAAGCGTGGCGCT
TTCTCATAGCTCACGCTGTAGGTATCTCAGTTCGGTGTAGGTCGTTCGCTCCAAGCTGGGCTGTGTGCAC
GAACCCCCCGTTCAGCCCGACCGCTGCGCCTTATCCGGTAACTATCGTCTTGAGTCCAACCCGGTAAGAC
ACGACTTATCGCCACTGGCAGCAGCCACTGGTAACAGGATTAGCAGAGCGAGGTATGTAGGCGGTGCTAC
AGAGTTCTTGAAGTGGTGGCCTAACTACGGCTACACTAGAAGAACAGTATTTGGTATCTGCGCTCTGCTG
AAGCCAGTTACCTTCGGAAAAAGAGTTGGTAGCTCTTGATCCGGCAAACAAACCACCGCTGGTAGCGGTG
GTTTTTTTGTTTGCAAGCAGCAGATTACGCGCAGAAAAAAAGGATCTCAAGAAGATCCTTTGATCTTTTC
TACGGGGTCTGACGCTCAGTGGAACGAAAACTCACGTTAAGGGATTTTGGTCATGAGATTATCAAAAAGG
ATCTTCACCTAGATCCTTTTAAATTAAAAATGAAGTTTTAAATCAATCTAAAGTATATATGAGTAAACTT
GGTCTGACAGTTACCAATGCTTAATCAGTGAGGCACCTATCTCAGCGATCTGTCTATTTCGTTCATCCAT
AGTTGCCTGACTCCCCGTCGTGTAGATAACTACGATACGGGAGGGCTTACCATCTGGCCCCAGTGCTGCA
ATGATACCGCGAGACCCACGCTCACCGGCTCCAGATTTATCAGCAATAAACCAGCCAGCCGGAAGGGCCG
AGCGCAGAAGTGGTCCTGCAACTTTATCCGCCTCCATCCAGTCTATTAATTGTTGCCGGGAAGCTAGAGT
AAGTAGTTCGCCAGTTAATAGTTTGCGCAACGTTGTTGCCATTGCTACAGGCATCGTGGTGTCACGCTCG
TCGTTTGGTATGGCTTCATTCAGCTCCGGTTCCCAACGATCAAGGCGAGTTACATGATCCCCCATGTTGT
GCAAAAAAGCGGTTAGCTCCTTCGGTCCTCCGATCGTTGTCAGAAGTAAGTTGGCCGCAGTGTTATCACT
CATGGTTATGGCAGCACTGCATAATTCTCTTACTGTCATGCCATCCGTAAGATGCTTTTCTGTGACTGGT
GAGTACTCAACCAAGTCATTCTGAGAATAGTGTATGCGGCGACCGAGTTGCTCTTGCCCGGCGTCAATAC
GGGATAATACCGCGCCACATAGCAGAACTTTAAAAGTGCTCATCATTGGAAAACGTTCTTCGGGGCGAAA
ACTCTCAAGGATCTTACCGCTGTTGAGATCCAGTTCGATGTAACCCACTCGTGCACCCAACTGATCTTCA
GCATCTTTTACTTTCACCAGCGTTTCTGGGTGAGCAAAAACAGGAAGGCAAAATGCCGCAAAAAAGGGAA
TAAGGGCGACACGGAAATGTTGAATACTCATACTCTTCCTTTTTCAATATTATTGAAGCATTTATCAGGG
TTATTGTCTCATGAGCGGATACATATTTGAATGTATTTAGAAAAATAAACAAATAGGGGTTCCGCGCACA
TTTCCCCGAAAAGTGCCACCTGAC
Features (pLannotate 1.2.2; 32 found; start..end, strand, type, name):
     31..83      -  misc_feature   bom (fragment): basis of mobility region from pBR322
    238..617     +  enhancer       CMV enhancer: human cytomegalovirus immediate early enhancer
    618..817     +  promoter       CMV promoter: human cytomegalovirus (CMV) immediate early promoter
    835..1015    +  LTR            5' LTR (truncated): truncated 5' long terminal repeat (LTR) from HIV-1
   1062..1187    +  misc_feature   HIV-1 Ψ: packaging signal of human immunodeficiency virus type 1
   1171..1534    +  CDS            HIV-1 gag (fragment): gag protein from human immunodeficiency virus 1; gag
   1680..1913    +  misc_feature   RRE: The Rev response element (RRE) of HIV-1 allows for Rev-dependent mRNA export from the nucleus to the cytoplasm.
   2290..2390    +  CDS            Rev (fragment): human immunodeficiency virus 1 (HIV-1) Rev protein; rev; enhances nuclear export of unspliced and incompletely spliced viral mRNAs
   2440..2557    +  misc_feature   cPPT/CTS: central polypurine tract and central termination sequence of HIV-1
   2616..2919    +  enhancer       CMV enhancer: human cytomegalovirus immediate early enhancer
   2920..3123    +  promoter       CMV promoter: human cytomegalovirus (CMV) immediate early promoter
   3206..3922    +  CDS            mPA-GFP: mPA-GFP is a fluorescent protein published in 2002, derived from Aequorea victoria. It is reported to be a monomer.
   5024..5053    +  CDS            10xHis: 10xHis affinity tag
   5063..5087    +  misc_feature   MCS (fragment): pBluescript multiple cloning site
   5087..5675    +  misc_feature   WPRE: woodchuck hepatitis virus posttranscriptional regulatory element
   5612..6193    +  CDS            nef (fragment): NEF_HV1H2 - Experimental evidence at protein level: Swiss-Prot protein existence level 1. Extracellular Nef protein targets CD4(+) T-lymphocytes for apoptosis by interacting with CXCR4 surface receptors. From Human immunodeficiency virus type 1 group M subtype B (isolate HXB2) (HIV-1).
   6200..6380    +  LTR            5' LTR (truncated): truncated 5' long terminal repeat (LTR) from HIV-1
   6412..6636    +  polyA_signal   bGH poly(A) signal: bovine growth hormone polyadenylation signal
   6640..6661    +  promoter       SV40 promoter (fragment): SV40 enhancer and early promoter
   6682..7110    +  rep_origin     f1 ori (sequence partly withheld): f1 bacteriophage origin of replication; arrow indicates direction of (+) strand synthesis
   7124..7453    +  promoter       SV40 promoter: SV40 enhancer and early promoter
   7501..7548    +  promoter       EM7 promoter: synthetic bacterial promoter&nbsp
   7567..7941    +  CDS            BleoR: antibiotic-binding protein; Sh ble from Streptoalloteichus hindustanus; confers resistance to bleomycin, phleomycin, and Zeocin™
   7951..8076    +  CDS            ble (fragment): BLE_KLEPN - Experimental evidence at protein level: Swiss-Prot protein existence level 1. Binding protein with a strong affinity to the bleomycin family of antibiotics. Binds to CL990; an antimitotic-antibiotic compound. From Klebsiella pneumoniae.
   8071..8192    +  polyA_signal   SV40 poly(A) signal: SV40 polyadenylation signal
   8265..8281    -  protein_bind   lac operator: The lac repressor binds to the lac operator to inhibit transcription in E. coli. This inhibition can be relieved by adding lactose or isopropyl-β-D-thiogalactopyranoside (IPTG). lac repressor encoded by lacI
   8289..8319    -  promoter       lac promoter: promoter for the E. coli lac operon
   8334..8355    -  protein_bind   CAP binding site: CAP binding activates transcription in the presence of cAMP. E. coli catabolite activator protein
   8368..8460    -  CDS            lacI (fragment): lac repressor; lacI; The lac repressor binds to the lac operator to inhibit transcription in E. coli. This inhibition can be relieved by adding lactose or isopropyl-β-D-thiogalactopyranoside (IPTG).
   8643..9231    -  rep_origin     ori: high-copy-number ColE1/pMB1/pBR322/pUC origin of replication
   9402..10262   -  CDS            AmpR: β-lactamase; bla; confers resistance to ampicillin, carbenicillin, and related antibiotics
  10263..10367   -  promoter       AmpR promoter: bla
