[The description below was written by a language model from this plasmid's Addgene catalogue record and pLannotate feature annotations shown in this document.]
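Description:
pLenti-CMV-paGFP-bPAC is a 10.4 kb HIV-1-based lentiviral transfer plasmid for mammalian expression of a fusion between photoactivatable GFP and bPAC, the light-activated adenylyl cyclase from Beggiatoa sp. It is maintained in E. coli through a high-copy ColE1/pUC-type origin and an ampicillin resistance gene, and it also carries an f1 origin. Outside the viral region, the backbone holds an SV40/EM7-driven BleoR cassette with an SV40 polyadenylation signal. That cassette could confer Zeocin resistance on transfected cells, but it would not be packaged into virus.

The viral genome is transcribed from a hybrid CMV enhancer/promoter fused to a truncated 5' LTR. It contains the Ψ packaging signal with a gag fragment, the RRE for Rev-dependent nuclear export, and the cPPT/CTS element. The downstream LTR is annotated as truncated and is followed by a bGH polyadenylation signal.

Within this frame, an internal CMV enhancer/promoter drives the 1,857 bp paGFP-bPAC open reading frame, which the record describes as carrying C-terminal Myc and 10xHis tags. The feature table annotates the mPA-GFP coding region and the 10xHis tag but does not label the bPAC segment or the Myc epitope, which presumably lie in the unannotated stretch between them. A WPRE downstream of the insert enhances transcript stability and expression.

The stated purpose is cAMP production in mammalian cells. Illuminating bPAC generates cAMP, and the paGFP moiety lets the fusion protein be photoactivated and visualised. This fits the associated work on all-optical mapping of subcellular cAMP transport. The plasmid can be used for direct transfection or, together with separately supplied packaging and envelope functions, for producing lentivirus to transduce cells.
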