Addgene plasmid #204670: pLenti-CMV-paGFP-bPAC
Purpose: Mammalian expression of bPAC tagged with paGFP for cAMP production
Depositing lab: Adam Cohen. Depositing organization: Harvard University. Publication: All-optical mapping of cAMP transport reveals rules of sub-cellular localization. Xiang KM, Park P, Koren SA, Hayward RF, Cohen AE. bioRxiv 2023 10.1101/2023.06.27.546633.
Backbone
  Vector backbone: pLenti
  Backbone size w/o insert (bp): 8538
  Total vector size (bp): 10395
  Vector type: Mammalian Expression, Lentiviral
Growth in bacteria
  Bacterial resistance: Ampicillin, 100 μg/mL
  Growth temperature: 30°C
  Growth strain: NEB Stable
  Copy number: High Copy
Gene/Insert
  Gene/Insert name: paGFP-bPAC
  Species: Synthetic; Beggiatoa sp.
  Insert size (bp): 1857
  Promoter: CMV
  Tag / fusion protein: Myc (C terminal on insert); 10xHis (C terminal on insert)
  Cloning method: Gibson Cloning
  Sequencing primers: 5′ agaagacaccgactctagaggatccATGGTGAGCAAGGGCGAG; 3′ tatcgataagcttgatatcgaattcTTACTCGAGATGGTGATGGTG
Terms and licenses: Academic/Nonprofit Terms; Industry Terms: Not Available to Industry
Depositor comments: Please visit https://www.biorxiv.org/content/10.1101/2023.06.27.546633v1 for bioRxiv preprint.
How to cite: pLenti-CMV-paGFP-bPAC was a gift from Adam Cohen (Addgene plasmid # 204670 ; http://n2t.net/addgene:204670 ; RRID:Addgene_204670)
